Addgene plasmid #183578: pKDR-TetOn.1
Purpose: One in a series of plasmids to titrate levels of expressed protein to levels of endogenous protein (attenuated Tet-On promoter, Fig 3)
Depositing lab: Erik Dent. Depositing organization: University of Wisconsin, Madison. Publication: A Single Transcript Knockdown-Replacement Strategy Employing 5' UTR Secondary Structures to Precisely Titrate Rescue Protein Translation. Millette MM, Holland ED, Tenpas TJ, Dent EW. Front Genome Ed. 2022 Mar 28;4:803375. doi: 10.3389/fgeed.2022.803375. eCollection 2022. PubMed 35419562.
Backbone
  Vector backbone: pKDR
  Vector type: Mammalian Expression
Growth in bacteria
  Bacterial resistance: Ampicillin, 100 μg/mL
  Growth temperature: 37°C
  Growth strain: DH5alpha
  Copy number: High Copy
Gene/Insert
  Gene/Insert name: Attenuator Sequence 1
  Species: Other
  Promoter: Tet-On
  Cloning method: Gibson Cloning
Terms and licenses: Academic/Nonprofit Terms; Industry Terms: Not Available to Industry
How to cite: pKDR-TetOn.1 was a gift from Erik Dent (Addgene plasmid # 183578 ; http://n2t.net/addgene:183578 ; RRID:Addgene_183578)
