[The description below was written by a language model from this plasmid's Addgene catalogue record and pLannotate feature annotations shown in this document.]
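Description:
pKDR-TetOn.1 is a 7,072-nt mammalian expression plasmid built on the pKDR backbone. It belongs to a series designed to titrate the level of an expressed protein down to that of the endogenous protein. It is maintained in E. coli at high copy through a ColE1/pUC-type origin and selected with ampicillin via the AmpR (β-lactamase) gene and its native promoter. Backbone remnants include lac promoter/operator elements, short lacI fragments, an SV40 origin with a partial SV40 promoter, and an SV40 polyadenylation signal.

The payload is an all-in-one doxycycline-inducible system. A tight TRE promoter (seven tet operators upstream of a minimal CMV promoter) drives a single transcript encoding mClover3, followed by an EMCV IRES and mScarlet-I, so green and red fluorescent proteins are translated from the same mRNA by cap-dependent and IRES-dependent initiation respectively. Downstream of mScarlet-I lies 3' miR-30a flanking sequence, consistent with a miR-30-based shRNA context for the knockdown arm of the knockdown-replacement design, although no 5' miR-30a flank or hairpin target is annotated or stated. A separate human PGK promoter constitutively expresses the reverse tetracycline transactivator rtTA3 with its VP16-derived activation domain, terminated by a rabbit β-globin poly(A) signal; rtTA3 activates the TRE promoter when doxycycline is present.

The catalogued insert, "Attenuator Sequence 1", is not annotated as its own feature. The record describes this plasmid as carrying an attenuated Tet-On promoter. The associated strategy uses 5' UTR secondary structures to reduce translation, so the short gap between the TRE promoter and mClover3 is a plausible location, but the record does not confirm this. In this version the fluorescent reporters appear to serve as a readout for calibrating attenuated expression.
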