Features (pLannotate 1.2.2; 20 found; start..end, strand, type, name):
     56..370     +  promoter       tight TRE promoter: Tet-responsive promoter PTight, consisting of seven tet operator sequences followed by the minimal CMV promoter
    419..1135    +  CDS            mClover3: mClover3 is a basic (constitutively fluorescent) green/yellow fluorescent protein published in 2016, derived from Aequorea victoria. It is reported to be a rapidly-maturing monomer with high acid sensitivity.
   1280..1742    +  misc_feature   IRES: internal ribosome entry site (IRES) of the encephalomyocarditis virus (EMCV)
   1822..2514    +  CDS            mScarlet-I: mScarlet-I is a basic (constitutively fluorescent) red fluorescent protein published in 2016, derived from synthetic construct. It is reported to be a rapidly-maturing monomer with moderate acid sensitivity.
   2721..2847    +  ncRNA          3' miR-30a: sequence downstream of the 71-nt precursor of the human miR-30a microRNA (Zeng et al., 2002) miRNA
   2871..3381    +  promoter       hPGK promoter: human phosphoglycerate kinase 1 promoter
   3391..4088    +  CDS            rtTA3 (fragment): reverse tetracycline transactivator 3 activates expression from Tet-responsive promoters in the presence of doxycycline
   4018..4128    +  CDS            VP48: 3 tandem repeats of the minimal activation domain of herpes simplex virus VP16 (Cheng et al., 2013)
   4185..4240    +  polyA_signal   β-globin poly(A) signal: rabbit β-globin polyadenylation signal (Gil and Proudfoot, 1987)
   4625..4641    -  protein_bind   lac operator: The lac repressor binds to the lac operator to inhibit transcription in E. coli. This inhibition can be relieved by adding lactose or isopropyl-β-D-thiogalactopyranoside (IPTG). lac repressor encoded by lacI
   4649..4679    -  promoter       lac promoter: promoter for the E. coli lac operon
   4694..4715    -  protein_bind   CAP binding site: CAP binding activates transcription in the presence of cAMP. E. coli catabolite activator protein
   4728..4767    -  CDS            lacI (fragment): lac repressor; lacI; The lac repressor binds to the lac operator to inhibit transcription in E. coli. This inhibition can be relieved by adding lactose or isopropyl-β-D-thiogalactopyranoside (IPTG).
   4774..4796    +  promoter       SV40 promoter (fragment): SV40 enhancer and early promoter
   4820..4955    +  rep_origin     SV40 ori: SV40 origin of replication
   4975..5109    +  polyA_signal   SV40 poly(A) signal: SV40 polyadenylation signal
   5111..5165    -  CDS            lacI (fragment): lac repressor; lacI; The lac repressor binds to the lac operator to inhibit transcription in E. coli. This inhibition can be relieved by adding lactose or isopropyl-β-D-thiogalactopyranoside (IPTG).
   5348..5936    -  rep_origin     ori: high-copy-number ColE1/pMB1/pBR322/pUC origin of replication
   6107..6967    -  CDS            AmpR: β-lactamase; bla; confers resistance to ampicillin, carbenicillin, and related antibiotics
   6968..7072    -  promoter       AmpR promoter: bla
>Addgene plasmid #183578 | pKDR-TetOn.1 | addgene full sequence | sequence record 365497 | Addgene NGS Result
CACATTTCCCCGAAAAGTGCCACCTGGTCGTCGACTGGCCGCGAATCGATATGTCGAGTTTACTCCCTAT
CAGTGATAGAGAACGTATGTCGAGTTTACTCCCTATCAGTGATAGAGAACGATGTCGAGTTTACTCCCTA
TCAGTGATAGAGAACGTATGTCGAGTTTACTCCCTATCAGTGATAGAGAACGTATGTCGAGTTTACTCCC
TATCAGTGATAGAGAACGTATGTCGAGTTTATCCCTATCAGTGATAGAGAACGTATGTCGAGTTTACTCC
CTATCAGTGATAGAGAACGTATGTCGAGGTAGGCGTGTACGGTGGGAGGCCTATATAAGCAGAGCTCGTT
TAGTGAACCGTCAGATCGCCTGGAGAAACCGGTCGGCCGCGTCCGTATACTCGGACGCGGCCGCCACCAT
GGTGAGCAAGGGCGAGGAGCTGTTCACCGGGGTGGTGCCCATCCTGGTCGAGCTGGACGGCGACGTAAAC
GGCCACAAGTTCAGCGTCCGCGGCGAGGGCGAGGGCGATGCCACCAACGGCAAGCTGACCCTGAAGTTCA
TCTGCACCACCGGCAAGCTGCCCGTGCCCTGGCCCACCCTCGTGACCACCTTCGGCTACGGCGTGGCCTG
CTTCAGCCGCTACCCCGACCACATGAAGCAGCACGACTTCTTCAAGTCCGCCATGCCCGAAGGCTACGTC
CAGGAGCGCACCATCTCTTTCAAGGACGACGGTACCTACAAGACCCGCGCCGAGGTGAAGTTCGAGGGCG
ACACCCTGGTGAACCGCATCGAGCTGAAGGGCATCGACTTCAAGGAGGACGGCAACATCCTGGGGCACAA
GCTGGAGTACAACTTCAACAGCCACTACGTCTATATCACGGCCGACAAGCAGAAGAACTGCATCAAGGCT
AACTTCAAGATCCGCCACAACGTTGAGGACGGCAGCGTGCAGCTCGCCGACCACTACCAGCAGAACACCC
CCATCGGCGACGGCCCCGTGCTGCTGCCCGACAACCACTACCTGAGCCATCAGTCCAAGCTGAGCAAAGA
CCCCAACGAGAAGCGCGATCACATGGTCCTGCTGGAGTTCGTGACCGCCGCCGGGATTACACATGGCATG
GACGAGCTGTACAAGTAGCCTGCAGGGTCACCTAAATAATTCCGCCCCCCCCTCTCCCTCCCCCCCCCCT
AACGTTACTGGCCGAAGCCGCTTGGAATAAGGCCGGTGTGCGTTTGTCTATATGTTATTTTCCACCATAT
TGCCGTCTTTTGGCAATGTGAGGGCCCGGAAACCTGGCCCTGTCTTCTTGACGAGCATTCCTAGGGGTCT
TTCCCCTCTCGCCAAAGGAATGCAAGGTCTGTTGAATGTCGTGAAGGAAGCAGTTCCTCTGGAAGCTTCT
TGAAGACAAACAACGTCTGTAGCGACCCTTTGCAGGCAGCGGAACCCCCCACCTGGCGACAGGTGCCTCT
GCGGCCAAAAGCCACGTGTATAAGATACACCTGCAAAGGCGGCACAACCCCAGTGCCACGTTGTGAGTTG
GATAGTTGTGGAAAGAGTCAAATGGCTCTCCTCAAGCGTATTCAACAAGGGGCTGAAGGATGCCCAGAAG
GTACCCCATTGTATGGGATCTGATCTGGGGCCTCGGTGCACATGCTTTACATGTGTTTAGTCGAGGTTAA
AAAAACGTCTAGGCCCCCCGAACCACGGGGACGTGGTTTTCCTTTGAAAAACACGATGATAATATGGCCA
CAACCATGGGCTGCACCGTGAGCGCCGAGGACAAGGCGGCGGCCGAGCGCGGCTCTGGTTCCGGCACTAG
TGTGAGTAAAGGAGAGGCCGTTATAAAAGAGTTCATGCGGTTCAAGGTACACATGGAGGGATCAATGAAC
GGACACGAGTTCGAAATCGAAGGGGAAGGAGAGGGCAGGCCCTATGAGGGTACTCAGACCGCCAAACTCA
AAGTGACAAAGGGAGGCCCTTTGCCTTTCTCTTGGGACATCTTGTCACCACAATTTATGTATGGCTCCCG
AGCATTTATAAAACACCCAGCAGACATACCCGATTACTACAAGCAGTCTTTCCCAGAAGGTTTTAAATGG
GAAAGGGTCATGAACTTTGAGGATGGTGGTGCTGTGACGGTGACGCAGGATACTTCTTTGGAGGACGGAA
CACTCATCTACAAGGTAAAGCTCAGGGGCACGAACTTCCCGCCGGACGGACCAGTCATGCAGAAAAAGAC
TATGGGATGGGAGGCTTCCACCGAACGGTTGTATCCCGAGGACGGTGTTTTGAAGGGAGATATAAAAATG
GCTCTTCGGCTGAAAGATGGAGGCAGATACTTGGCAGATTTTAAGACCACGTATAAGGCAAAAAAACCAG
TGCAAATGCCGGGAGCATATAACGTTGACCGCAAACTGGACATCACCTCACATAACGAGGATTATACAGT
AGTAGAACAGTACGAAAGAAGCGAAGGGAGGCACAGCACCGGGGGTATGGATGAGCTGTATAAGTGATAG
GCATGCTGTTTGAATGAGGCTTCAGTACTTTACAGAATCGTTGCCTGCACATCTTGGAAACACTTGCTGG
GATTACTTCGACTTCTTAACCCAACAGAAGGCTCGAGAAGGTATATTGCTGTTGACAGTGAGCGCACTCT
TTCTAGGAGGTTGTGATAGTGAAGCCACAGATGTATCACAACCTCCTAGAAAGAGTATGCCTACTGCCTC
GGACTTCAAGGGGCTAGAATTCGAGCAATTATCTTGTTTACTAAAACTGAATACCTTGCTATCTCTTTGA
TACATTTTTACAAAGCTGAATTAAAATGGTATAAATTAAATCACTTTTTTCAATTGACGCGTCATGCTCC
GGGGTTGGGGTTGCGCCTTTTCCAAGGCAGCCCTGGGTTTGCGCAGGGACGCGGCTGCTCTGGGCGTGGT
TCCGGGAAACGCAGCGGCGCCGACCCTGGGTCTCGCACATTCTTCACGTCCGTTCGCAGCGTCACCCGGA
TCTTCGCCGCTACCCTTGTGGGCCCCCCGGCGACGCTTCCTGCTCCGCCCCTAAGTCGGGAAGGTTCCTT
GCGGTTCGCGGCGTGCCGGACGTGACAAACGGAAGCCGCACGTCTCACTAGTACCCTCGCAGACGGACAG
CGCCAGGGAGCAATGGCAGCGCGCCGACCGCGATGGGCTGTGGCCAATAGCGGCTGCTCAGCAGGGCGCG
CCGAGAGCAGCGGCCGGGAAGGGGCGGTGCGGGAGGCGGGGTGTGGGGCGGTAGTGTGGGCCCTGTTCCT
GCCCGCGCGGTGTTCCGCATTCTGCAAGCCTCCGGAGCGCACGTCGGCAGTCGGCTCCCTCGTTGACCGA
ATCACCGACCTCTCTCCCCAGCAATTCACCATGTCTAGACTGGACAAGAGCAAAGTCATAAACGGAGCTC
TGGAATTACTCAATGGTGTCGGTATCGAAGGCCTGACGACAAGGAAACTCGCTCAAAAGCTGGGAGTTGA
GCAGCCTACCCTGTACTGGCACGTGAAGAACAAGCGGGCCCTGCTCGATGCCCTGCCAATCGAGATGCTG
GACAGGCATCATACCCACTTCTGCCCCCTGGAAGGCGAGTCATGGCAAGACTTTCTGCGGAACAACGCCA
AGTCATACCGCTGTGCTCTCCTCTCACATCGCGACGGGGCTAAAGTGCATCTCGGCACCCGCCCAACAGA
GAAACAGTACGAAACCCTGGAAAATCAGCTCGCGTTCCTGTGTCAGCAAGGCTTCTCCCTGGAGAACGCA
CTGTACGCTCTGTCCGCCGTGGGCCACTTTACACTGGGCTGCGTATTGGAGGAACAGGAGCATCAAGTAG
CAAAAGAGGAAAGAGAGACACCTACCACCGATTCTATGCCCCCACTTCTGAGACAAGCAATTGAGCTGTT
CGACCGGCAGGGAGCCGAACCTGCCTTCCTTTTCGGCCTGGAACTAATCATATGTGGCCTGGAGAAACAG
CTAAAGTGCGAAAGCGGCGGGCCGACCGACGCCCTTGACGATTTTGACTTAGACATGCTCCCAGCCGATG
CCCTTGACGACTTTGACCTTGATATGCTGCCTGCTGACGCTCTTGACGATTTTGACCTTGACATGCTCCC
CGGGTAACTAAGTAAGGATCGATCCAAGGTACCTTGAGCATCTGACTTCTGGCTAATAAAGGAAATTTAT
TTTCATTGCAATAGTGTGTTGGAATTTTTTGTGTCTCTCACTCGGAAGGACATATGGGAGGGCAAATCAT
TTAAAACATCAGAATGAGTATTTGGTTTAGAGTTTGGCAACATATGCCCATATGCTGGCTGCCATGAACA
AAGGTTGGCTATAAAGAGGTCATCAGTATATGAAACAGCCCCCTGCTGTCCATTCCTTATTCCATAGAAA
AGCCTTGACTTGAGGTTAGATTTTTTTTATATTTTGTTTTGTGTTATTTTTTTCTTTAACATCCCTAAAA
TTTTCCTTACATGTTTTACTAGCCAGATTTTTCCTCCTCTCCTGACTACTCCCAGTCATAGCTGTCCCTC
TTCTCTTATGGAGATCCCTCGACCTGCAGCCCAAGCTTGGCGTAATCATGGTCATAGCTGTTTCCTGTGT
GAAATTGTTATCCGCTCACAATTCCACACAACATACGAGCCGGAAGCATAAAGTGTAAAGCCTGGGGTGC
CTAATGAGTGAGCTAACTCACATTAATTGCGTTGCGCTCACTGCCCGCTTTCCAGTCGGGAAACCTGTCG
TGCCAGCGGATCCGCATCTCAATTAGTCAGCAACCATAGTCCCGCCCCTAACTCCGCCCATCCCGCCCCT
AACTCCGCCCAGTTCCGCCCATTCTCCGCCCCATGGCTGACTAATTTTTTTTATTTATGCAGAGGCCGAG
GCCGCCTCGGCCTCTGAGCTATTCCAGAAGTAGTGAGGAGGCTTTTTTGGAGGCCTAGGCTTTTGCAAAA
AGCTAACTTGTTTATTGCAGCTTATAATGGTTACAAATAAAGCAATAGCATCACAAATTTCACAAATAAA
GCATTTTTTTCACTGCATTCTAGTTGTGGTTTGTCCAAACTCATCAATGTATCTTATCATGTCTGGATCC
GCTGCATTAATGAATCGGCCAACGCGCGGGGAGAGGCGGTTTGCGTATTGGGCGCTCTTCCGCTTCCTCG
CTCACTGACTCGCTGCGCTCGGTCGTTCGGCTGCGGCGAGCGGTATCAGCTCACTCAAAGGCGGTAATAC
GGTTATCCACAGAATCAGGGGATAACGCAGGAAAGAACATGTGAGCAAAAGGCCAGCAAAAGGCCAGGAA
CCGTAAAAAGGCCGCGTTGCTGGCGTTTTTCCATAGGCTCCGCCCCCCTGACGAGCATCACAAAAATCGA
CGCTCAAGTCAGAGGTGGCGAAACCCGACAGGACTATAAAGATACCAGGCGTTTCCCCCTGGAAGCTCCC
TCGTGCGCTCTCCTGTTCCGACCCTGCCGCTTACCGGATACCTGTCCGCCTTTCTCCCTTCGGGAAGCGT
GGCGCTTTCTCATAGCTCACGCTGTAGGTATCTCAGTTCGGTGTAGGTCGTTCGCTCCAAGCTGGGCTGT
GTGCACGAACCCCCCGTTCAGCCCGACCGCTGCGCCTTATCCGGTAACTATCGTCTTGAGTCCAACCCGG
TAAGACACGACTTATCGCCACTGGCAGCAGCCACTGGTAACAGGATTAGCAGAGCGAGGTATGTAGGCGG
TGCTACAGAGTTCTTGAAGTGGTGGCCTAACTACGGCTACACTAGAAGAACAGTATTTGGTATCTGCGCT
CTGCTGAAGCCAGTTACCTTCGGAAAAAGAGTTGGTAGCTCTTGATCCGGCAAACAAACCACCGCTGGTA
GCGGTGGTTTTTTTGTTTGCAAGCAGCAGATTACGCGCAGAAAAAAAGGATCTCAAGAAGATCCTTTGAT
CTTTTCTACGGGGTCTGACGCTCAGTGGAACGAAAACTCACGTTAAGGGATTTTGGTCATGAGATTATCA
AAAAGGATCTTCACCTAGATCCTTTTAAATTAAAAATGAAGTTTTAAATCAATCTAAAGTATATATGAGT
AAACTTGGTCTGACAGTTACCAATGCTTAATCAGTGAGGCACCTATCTCAGCGATCTGTCTATTTCGTTC
ATCCATAGTTGCCTGACTCCCCGTCGTGTAGATAACTACGATACGGGAGGGCTTACCATCTGGCCCCAGT
GCTGCAATGATACCGCGAGACCCACGCTCACCGGCTCCAGATTTATCAGCAATAAACCAGCCAGCCGGAA
GGGCCGAGCGCAGAAGTGGTCCTGCAACTTTATCCGCCTCCATCCAGTCTATTAATTGTTGCCGGGAAGC
TAGAGTAAGTAGTTCGCCAGTTAATAGTTTGCGCAACGTTGTTGCCATTGCTACAGGCATCGTGGTGTCA
CGCTCGTCGTTTGGTATGGCTTCATTCAGCTCCGGTTCCCAACGATCAAGGCGAGTTACATGATCCCCCA
TGTTGTGCAAAAAAGCGGTTAGCTCCTTCGGTCCTCCGATCGTTGTCAGAAGTAAGTTGGCCGCAGTGTT
ATCACTCATGGTTATGGCAGCACTGCATAATTCTCTTACTGTCATGCCATCCGTAAGATGCTTTTCTGTG
ACTGGTGAGTACTCAACCAAGTCATTCTGAGAATAGTGTATGCGGCGACCGAGTTGCTCTTGCCCGGCGT
CAATACGGGATAATACCGCGCCACATAGCAGAACTTTAAAAGTGCTCATCATTGGAAAACGTTCTTCGGG
GCGAAAACTCTCAAGGATCTTACCGCTGTTGAGATCCAGTTCGATGTAACCCACTCGTGCACCCAACTGA
TCTTCAGCATCTTTTACTTTCACCAGCGTTTCTGGGTGAGCAAAAACAGGAAGGCAAAATGCCGCAAAAA
AGGGAATAAGGGCGACACGGAAATGTTGAATACTCATACTCTTCCTTTTTCAATATTATTGAAGCATTTA
TCAGGGTTATTGTCTCATGAGCGGATACATATTTGAATGTATTTAGAAAAATAAACAAATAGGGGTTCCG
CG
